>Addgene plasmid #84801 | pET - FnR062.Y78V | depositor partial sequence | sequence record 162576 | insert sequence
ATGGCTAGCTCCTCCGACTCTCCGCGTAACCTGGAGGTTACCAACGCAACTCCGAACTCTCTGACTATTT
CTTGGGACGATCCTTATCACGCTATCTATTACCGTATCACCTACGGCGAAACTGGTGGTAACTCCCCGAG
CCAGGAATTCACTGTTCCGAGATCTTATTCTAATGCGACCATCAGCGGTCTGAAACCGGGCCAGGATTAT
ACCATTACCGTGTACGCTGTAACCGGTGTGAACGACGATTCAAACCCAATCAGCATCAATTATCGCACCG
AAATCGACAAACCGTCTCAGGGATCCCACCATCACCATCATCACTGA
