>Addgene plasmid #84801 | pET - FnR062.Y78V | addgene partial sequence | sequence record 163715 | T7 5'-TAATACGACTCACTATAGGG-3'
TTTTGTTTAACTTTAAGAAGGAGATATACATATGGCTAGCTCCTCCGACTCTCCGCGTAACCTGGAGGTT
ACCAACGCAACTCCGAACTCTCTGACTATTTCTTGGGACGATCCTTATCACGCTATCTATTACCGTATCA
CCTACGGCGAAACTGGTGGTAACTCCCCGAGCCAGGAATTCACTGTTCCGAGATCTTATTCTAATGCGAC
CATCAGCGGTCTGAAACCGGGCCAGGATTATACCATTACCGTGTACGCTGTAACCGGTGTGAACGACGAT
TCAAACCCAATCAGCATCAATTATCGCACCGAAATCGACAAACCGTCTCAGGGATCCCACCATCACCATC
ATCACTGATTAACTAAACGAGATCCGGCTGCTAACAAAGCCCGAAAGGAAGCTGAGTTGGCTGCTGCCAC
CGCTGAGCAATAACTAGCATAACCCCTTGGGGCCTCTAAACGGGTCTTGAGGGGTTTTTTGCTGAAAGGA
GGAACTATATCCGGATTGGCGAATGGG
[124 nt withheld, positions 518-641]
C
[91 nt withheld, positions 643-733]
A
[49 nt withheld, positions 735-783]
CCTTTGACGTTGGAGTCCACGTTCTTT
[37 nt withheld, positions 811-847]
ACCCTATCTCGGTCTATTCTTTTGATTTATAAGGGATTTTGCCGATTTCGGCCTATTGGTTAAAAAATGA
GCTGATTTAACAAAAATTTAACGCGAATTTTAACAAAATATTAACGCTTACAATTTAGGTGGCACTTTTC
GGGGAAATGTGCGCGGAACCCCTATTTGTTTATTTTTCTAAA
