[The description below was written by a language model from this plasmid's Addgene catalogue record.]
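Description:
pET - FnR062.Y78V is a bacterial expression plasmid built on a pET backbone and designed to produce the FnR.0.6.2-Y78V protein in Escherichia coli. It is selected with kanamycin, is recorded as high copy, and is maintained in a T7 Express strain. This fits the usual pET arrangement, in which the insert is transcribed by T7 RNA polymerase supplied by the host. The record does not explicitly list the promoter, origin of replication or other regulatory elements, and no feature table is provided, so these details cannot be confirmed for this particular construct.

The insert is listed as being of human origin and carries a single amino-acid substitution, tyrosine to valine at position 78. A 6xHis tag is fused to the C terminus of the protein, which allows purification by immobilised metal affinity chromatography and detection with anti-His reagents. The insert was introduced by restriction enzyme cloning, but the 5′ and 3′ sites used are not recorded. The record also does not describe the parent protein or its binding partner.

The stated purpose is simply bacterial expression of the Y78V variant. The associated publication concerns a protein–protein binding experiment developed to teach intermolecular interactions in high school or undergraduate classrooms. This suggests the purified point mutant serves as a teaching reagent, plausibly to illustrate how changing a single side chain affects binding, although the record does not state the specific role of this variant.
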