Addgene plasmid #84801: pET - FnR062.Y78V
Purpose: bacterial expression of FnR.0.6.2-Y78V protein
Depositing lab: Benjamin Hackel. Depositing organization: University of Minnesota. Publication: Development and Implementation of a Protein–Protein Binding Experiment To Teach Intermolecular Interactions in High School or Undergraduate Classrooms. Johnson SM, Javner C, Hackel BJ. J. Chem. Educ. 2017, 94, 3, 367–374 10.1021/acs.jchemed.6b00323.
Backbone
  Vector backbone: pET
  Vector type: Bacterial Expression
Growth in bacteria
  Bacterial resistance: Kanamycin, 50 μg/mL
  Growth temperature: 37°C
  Growth strain: T7 express
  Copy number: High Copy
Gene/Insert
  Gene/Insert name: FnR.0.6.2-Y78V
  Species: H. sapiens (human)
  Mutation: Y78V
  Tag / fusion protein: 6xHis (C terminal on insert)
  Cloning method: Restriction Enzyme; 5′ cloning site unknown (unknown if destroyed); 3′ cloning site unknown (unknown if destroyed)
Terms and licenses: Academic/Nonprofit Terms; Industry Terms: Not Available to Industry
How to cite: pET - FnR062.Y78V was a gift from Benjamin Hackel (Addgene plasmid # 84801 ; http://n2t.net/addgene:84801 ; RRID:Addgene_84801)
